>Addgene plasmid #203899 | pUN1307 - pL2_pNOS-RLUC-tNOS_tOCS-FLUC-pT3R | addgene full sequence | sequence record 404833 | Addgene NGS Result
GCACTGGAACCCCCAAGCCCGAGGAATCGGCGTGAGCGGTCGCAAACCATCCGGCCCGGTACAAATCGGC
GCGGCGCTGGGTGATGACCTGGTGGAGAAGTTGAAGGCCGCGCAGGCCGCCCAGCGGCAACGCATCGAGG
CAGAAGCACGCCCCGGTGAATCGTGGCAAGCGGCCGCTGATCGAATCCGCAAAGAATCCCGGCAACCGCC
GGCAGCCGGTGCGTCGTCGATTAGGAAGCCGCCCAAGGGCGACGAGCAACCAGATTTTTTCGTTCCGATG
CTCTATGACGTGGGCACCCGCGATAGTCGCAGCATCATGGACGTGGCCGTTTTCCGTCTGTCGAAGCGTG
ACCGACGAGCTGGCGAGGTGATCCGCTACGAGCTTCCAGACGGGCACGTAGAGGTTTCCGCAGGGCCGGC
CGGCATGGCCAGTGTGTGGGATTACGACCTGGTACTGATGGCGGTTTCCCATCTAACCGAATCCATGAAC
CGATACCGGGAAGGGAAGGGAGACAAGCCCGGCCGCGTGTTCCGTCCACACGTTGCGGACGTACTCAAGT
TCTGCCGGCGAGCCGATGGCGGAAAGCAGAAAGACGACCTGGTAGAAACCTGCATTCGGTTAAACACCAC
GCACGTTGCCATGCAGCGTACGAAGAAGGCCAAGAACGGCCGCCTGGTGACGGTATCCGAGGGTGAAGCC
TTGATTAGCCGCTACAAGATCGTAAAGAGCGAAACCGGGCGGCCGGAGTACATCGAGATCGAGCTAGCTG
ATTGGATGTACCGCGAGATCACAGAAGGCAAGAACCCGGACGTGCTGACGGTTCACCCCGATTACTTTTT
GATCGATCCCGGCATCGGCCGTTTTCTCTACCGCCTGGCACGCCGCGCCGCAGGCAAGGCAGAAGCCAGA
TGGTTGTTCAAGACGATCTACGAACGCAGTGGCAGCGCCGGAGAGTTCAAGAAGTTCTGTTTCACCGTGC
GCAAGCTGATCGGGTCAAATGACCTGCCGGAGTACGATTTGAAGGAGGAGGCGGGGCAGGCTGGCCCGAT
CCTAGTCATGCGCTACCGCAACCTGATCGAGGGCGAAGCATCCGCCGGTTCCTAATGTACGGAGCAGATG
CTAGGGCAAATTGCCCTAGCAGGGGAAAAAGGTCGAAAAAGCTTCTTTCCTGTGGATAGCACGTACATTG
GGAACCCAAAGCCGTACATTGGGAACCGGAACCCGTACATTGGGAACCCAAAGCCGTACATTGGGAACCG
GTCACACATGTAAGTGACTGATATAAAAGAGAAAAAAGGCGATTTTTCCGCCTAAAACTCTTTAAAACTT
ATTAAAACTCTTAAAACCCGCCTGGCCTGTGCATAACTGTCTGGCCAGCGCACAGCCGAACAGCTGCAAA
AAGCGCCCACATCAAGGCTCCGAGTGCGCGGAACCCCTATTTGTTTATTTTTCTAAATACATTCAAATAT
GTATCCGCTCATGAGACAATAACCCTGATAAATGCTTCAATAATATTGAAAAAGGAAGAGTATGGCTAAA
ATGAGAATATCACCGGAATTGAAAAAACTGATCGAAAAATACCGCTGCGTAAAAGATACGGAAGGAATGT
CTCCTGCTAAGGTATATAAGCTGGTGGGAGAAAATGAAAACCTATATTTAAAAATGACGGACAGCCGGTA
TAAAGGGACCACCTATGATGTGGAACGGGAAAAGGACATGATGCTATGGCTGGAAGGAAAGCTGCCTGTT
CCAAAGGTCCTGCACTTTGAACGGCATGATGGCTGGAGCAATCTGCTCATGAGTGAGGCCGATGGCGTCC
TTTGCTCGGAAGAGTATGAAGATGAACAAAGCCCTGAAAAGATTATCGAGCTGTATGCGGAGTGCATCAG
GCTCTTTCACTCCATCGACATATCGGATTGTCCCTATACGAATAGCTTAGACAGCCGCTTAGCCGAATTG
GATTACTTACTGAATAACGATCTGGCCGATGTGGATTGCGAAAACTGGGAAGAGGACACTCCATTTAAAG
ATCCGCGCGAGCTGTATGATTTTTTAAAGACGGAAAAGCCCGAAGAGGAACTTGTCTTTTCCCACGGCGA
CCTGGGAGACAGCAACATCTTTGTGAAAGATGGCAAAGTAAGTGGCTTTATTGATCTTGGGAGAAGCGGC
AGGGCGGACAAGTGGTATGACATTGCCTTCTGCGTCCGGTCGCTCAGGGAGGATATCGGGGAAGAACAGT
ATGTCGAGCTATTTTTTGACTTACTGGGGATCAAGCCTGATTGGGAGAAAATAAAATATTATATTTTACT
GGATGAATTGTTTTAGCTGTCAGACCAAGTTTACTCATATATACTTTAGATTGATTTAAAACTTCATTTT
TAATTTAAAAGGATCTAGGTGAAGATCCTTTTTGATAATCTCATGACCAAAATCCCTTAACGTGAGTTTT
CGTTCTAGCTGTAACCTCGAAGCGTTTCACTTGTAACAACGATTGAGAATTTTTGTCATAAAATTGAAAT
ACTTGGTTCGCATTTTTGTCATCCGCGGTCAGCCGCAATTCTGACGAACTGCCCATTTAGCTGGAGATGA
TTGTACATCCTTCACGTGAAAATTTCTCAAGCGCTGTGAACAAGGGTTCAGATTTTAGATTGAAAGGTGA
GCCGTTGAAACACGTTCTTCTTGTCGATGACGACGTCGCTATGCGGCATCTTATTATTGAATACCTTACG
ATCCACGCCTTCAAAGTGACCGCGGTAGCCGACAGCACCCAGTTCACAAGAGTACTCTCTTCCGCGACGG
TCGATGTCGTGGTTGTTGATCTAGATTTAGGTCGTGAAGATGGGCTCGAGATCGTTCGTAATCTGGCGGC
AAAGTCTGATATTCCAATCATAATTATCAGTGGCGACCGCCTTGAGGAGACGGATAAAGTTGTTGCACTC
GAGCTAGGAGCAAGTGATTTTATCGCTAAGCCGTTCAGTATCAGAGAGTTTCTAGCACGCATTCGGGTTG
CCTTGCGCGTGCGCCCCAACGTTGTCCGCTCCAAAGACCGACGGTCTTTTTGTTTTACTGACTGGACACT
TAATCTCAGGCAACGTCGCTTGATGTCCGAAGCTGGCGGTGAGGTGAAACTTACGGCAGGTGAGTTCAAT
CTTCTCCTCGCGTTTTTAGAGAAACCCCGCGACGTTCTATCGCGCGAGCAACTTCTCATTGCCAGTCGAG
TACGCGACGAGGAGGTTTATGACAGGAGTATAGATGTTCTCATTTTGAGGCTGCGCCGCAAACTTGAGGC
GGATCCGTCAAGCCCTCAACTGATAAAAACAGCAAGAGGTGCCGGTTATTTCTTTGACGCGGACGTGCAG
GTTTCGCACGGGGGGACGATGGCAGCCTGAGCCAATTGCATTTGCCTCTTAATTATCTGGCTCAAAGGGT
GACTGAGGAGTAAGCGATGTGCCCATCACACTGACCACCAAGACGGGGGTTCGTTTTGAAGATCACCCTT
CAGACCCAAGGCCAGTGTGCGTTGATCGCGGCCACACTGCAAATTCACATACTGTCGATAAAGGGGCGTT
GGACGAGAACCCATTCGTCAGGATACTGGCTCGTGATCTCACTGAGCGTCAGACCCCGTAGAAAAGATCA
AAGGATCTTCTTGAGATCCTTTTTTTCTGCGCGTAATCTGCTGCTTGCAAACAAAAAAACCACCGCTACC
AGCGGTGGTTTGTTTGCCGGATCAAGAGCTACCAACTCTTTTTCCGAAGGTAACTGGCTTCAGCAGAGCG
CAGATACCAAATACTGTTCTTCTAGTGTAGCCGTAGTTAGGCCACCACTTCAAGAACTCTGTAGCACCGC
CTACATACCTCGCTCTGCTAATCCTGTTACCAGTGGCTGCTGCCAGTGGCGATAAGTCGTGTCTTACCGG
GTTGGACTCAAGACGATAGTTACCGGATAAGGCGCAGCGGTCGGGCTGAACGGGGGGTTCGTGCACACAG
CCCAGCTTGGAGCGAACGACCTACACCGAACTGAGATACCTACAGCGTGAGCTATGAGAAAGCGCCACGC
TTCCCGAAGGGAGAAAGGCGGACAGGTATCCGGTAAGCGGCAGGGTCGGAACAGGAGAGCGCACGAGGGA
GCTTCCAGGGGGAAACGCCTGGTATCTTTATAGTCCTGTCGGGTTTCGCCACCTCTGACTTGAGCGTCGA
TTTTTGTGATGCTCGTCAGGGGGGCGGAGCCTATGGAAAAACGCCAGCAACGCGGCCTTTTTACGGTTCC
TGCTCGGATCTGTTGGACCGGACAGTAGTCATGGTTGATGGGCTGCCTGTATCGAGTGGTGATTTTGTGC
CGAGCTGCCGGTCGGGGAGCTGTTGGCTGGCTGGTGGCAGGATATATTGTGGTGTAAACAAATTGACGCT
TAGACAACTTAATAACACATTGCGGACGTTTTTAATGTACTGGGGTTGAACACTCTGTGCCGAATTCGGA
TCCGGAGAGCGGAGAATTAAGGGAGTCACGTTATGACCCCCGCCGATGACGCGGGACAAGCCGTTTTACG
TTTGGAACTGACAGAACCGCAACGTTGAAGGAGCCACTCAGCCGCGGGTTTCTGGAGTTTAATGAGCTAA
GCACATACGTCAGAAACCATTATTGCGCGTTCAAAAGTCGCCTAAGGTCACTATCAGCTAGCAAATATTT
CTTGTCAAAAATGCTCCACTGACGTTCCATAAATTCCCCTCGGTATCCAATTAGAGTCTCATATTCACTC
TCATACTGTATTTTTACAACAATTACCAACAACAACAAACAACAAACAACATTACAATTACTATTTACAA
TTACAATGACTTCTAAGGTTTATGATCCTGAACAAAGAAAGAGAATGATTACTGGACCTCAATGGTGGGC
TAGATGTAAGCAAATGAATGTTCTTGATTCTTTTATTAATTATTATGATTCTGAAAAGCATGCTGAAAAT
GCTGTTATTTTTCTTCATGGAAATGCTGCTTCTTCTTATCTTTGGAGACATGTTGTTCCACATATTGAAC
CAGTTGCTAGATGTATTATTCCAGATCTTATTGGTATGGGAAAGTCTGGTAAGTCTGGTAATGGTTCTTA
TAGACTTCTTGATCATTATAAGTATCTTACTGCTTGGTTTGAACTTCTTAATCTTCCAAAGAAGATTATT
TTTGTTGGACATGATTGGGGTGCTTGTTTGGCTTTTCATTATTCTTATGAACATCAAGATAAGATTAAGG
CTATTGTTCATGCTGAATCTGTTGTTGATGTTATTGAATCTTGGGATGAATGGCCTGATATTGAAGAAGA
TATTGCTTTGATTAAGTCTGAAGAAGGAGAAAAGATGGTTTTGGAAAATAATTTCTTTGTTGAAACTATG
TTGCCATCTAAGATTATGAGAAAGCTTGAACCAGAAGAATTTGCTGCTTATCTTGAACCATTTAAGGAAA
AGGGTGAAGTTAGAAGGCCAACTCTTTCTTGGCCTAGAGAAATTCCTCTTGTTAAGGGTGGTAAGCCTGA
TGTTGTTCAAATTGTTAGAAATTATAATGCTTATCTTAGAGCTTCTGATGATCTTCCAAAGATGTTTATT
GAATCTGATCCAGGATTCTTTTCTAATGCTATTGTTGAAGGTGCTAAGAAGTTTCCTAATACTGAATTTG
TTAAGGTACTTCATGCTTCAACGTGTAACTTAAGAGATACTGTGTGAAATTTTATATTTCCATACATTTG
CTTGACCTTTGCTTTTTGTCAATTTTTTTCCCCTTACAGGTTAAGGGACTTCATTTTTCTCAAGAAGATG
CTCCTGATGAAATGGGAAAGTATATTAAGTCTTTTGTTGAAAGAGTTCTTAAGAATGAACAATGAGCTTG
TCAAGCAGATCGTTCAAACATTTGGCAATAAAGTTTCTTAAGATTGAATCCTGTTGCCGGTCTTGCGATG
ATTATCATATAATTTCTGTTGAATTACGTTAAGCATGTAATAATTAACATGTAATGCATGACGTTATTTA
TGAGATGGGTTTTTATGATTAGAGTCCCGCAATTATACATTTAATACGCGATAGAAAACAAAATATAGCG
CGCAAACTAGGATAAATTATCGCGCGCGGTGTCATCTATGTTACTAGATCGACGCTGCAAGGTTTTGACG
GGTTTACTAGAATTCGAGCTCAGCGGTCCTGCTGAGCCTCGACATGTTGTCGCAAAATTCGCCCTGGACC
CGCCCAACGATTTGTCGTCACTGTCAAGGTTTGACCTGCACTTCATTTGGGGCCCACATACACCAAAAAA
ATGCTGCATAATTCTCGGGGCAGCAAGTCGGTTACCCGGCCGCCGTGCTGGACCGGGTTGAATGGTGCCC
GTAACTTTCGGTAGAGCGGACGGCCAATACTCAACTTCAAGGAATCTCACCCATGCGCGCCGGCGGGGAA
CCGGAGTTCCCTTCAGTGAGCGTTATTAGTTCGCCGCTCGGTGTGTCGTAGATACTAGCCCCTGGGGCAC
TTTTGAAATTTGAATAAGATTTATGTAATCAGTCTTTTAGGTTTGACCGGTTCTGCCGCTTTTTTTAAAA
TTGGATTTGTAATAATAAAACGCAATTGTTTGTTATTGTGGCGCTCTATCATAGATGTCGCTATAAACCT
ATTCAGCACAATATATTGTTTTCATTTTAATATTGTACATATAAGTAGTAGGGTACAATCAGTAAATTGA
ACGGAGAATATTATTCATAAAAATACGATAGTAACGGGTGATATATTCATTAGAATGAACCGAAACCGGC
GGTAAGGATCTGAGCTACACATGCTCAGGTTTTTTACAACGTGCACAACAGAATTGAAAGCAAATATCAT
GCGATCATAGGCTTCTCGCATATCTCATTAAAGCAGGACAAGCTTACAATTTGGACTTTCCGCCCTTCTT
GGCCTTTATGAGGATCTCTCTGATTTTTCTTGCGTCGAGTTTTCCGGTAAGACCTTTCGGTACTTCGTCC
ACAAACACAACTCCTCCGCGCAACTTTTTCGCGGTTGTTACTTGACTGGCGACGTAATCCACGATCTCTT
TTTCCGTCATCGTCTTTCCGTGCTCCAAAACAACAACGGCGGCGGGAAGTTCACCGGCGTCATCGTCGGG
CAGACCTGCCACGCCCGCGTCGAAGATGTTGGGGTGTTGTAACAATATCGATTCCAATTCAGCGGGGGCC
ACCTGATATCCTTTGTATTTAATTAAAGACTTCAAGCGGTCAACTATGAAGAAGTGTTCGTCCTCGTCCC
AGTAAGCTATGTCTCCAGAATGTAGCCATCCATCCTTGTCAATCAAGGCGTTGGTCGCTTCCGGATTGTT
TACATAACCGGACATAATCATAGGTCCTCTGACACATAATTCGCCTCTCTGATTAACGCCCAGCGTTTTC
CCGGTATCCAGATCCACAACCTTCGCTTCAAAAAATGGAACAACTTTACCGACCGCGCCCGGTTTATCAT
CCCCCTCGGGTGTAATCAGAATAGCTGATGTAGTCTCAGTGAGCCCATATCCTTGTCGTATCCCTGGAAG
ATGGAAGCGTTTTGCAACCGCTTCCCCGACTTCTTTCGAAAGAGGTGCGCCCCCAGAAGCAATTTCGTGT
AAATTAGATAAATCGTATTTGTCAATCAGAGTGCTTTTGGCGAAGAATGAAAATAGGGTTGGTACTAGCA
ACGCACTTTGAATTTTGTAATCCTGAAGGGATCGTAAAAACAGCTCTTCTTCAAATCTATACATTAAGAC
GACTCGAAATCCACATATCAAATATCCGAGTGTAGTAAACATTCCAAAACCGTGATGGAATGGAACAACA
CTTAAAATCGCAGTATCCGGAATGATTTGATTGCCAAAAATAGGATCTCTGGCATGCGAGAATCTGACGC
AGGCAGTTCTATGCGGAAGGGCCACACCCTTAGGTAACCCAGTAGATCCAGAGGAATTCATTATCAGTGC
AATTGTTTTGTCACGATCAAAGGACTCTGGTACAAAATCGTATTCATTAAAACCGGGAGGTAGATGAGAT
GTGACGAACGTGTACATCGACTGAAATCCCTGGTAATCCGTTTTAGAATCCATGATAATAATTTTCTGGA
TTATTGGTAATTTTTTTTGCACGTTCAAAATTTTTTGCAACCCCTTTTTGGAAACAAACACTACGGTAGG
CTGCGAAATGTTCATACTGTTGAGCAATTCACGTTCATTATAAATGTCGTTCGCGGGCGCAACTGCAACT
CCGATAAATAACGCGCCCAACACCGGCATAAAGAATTGAAGAGAGTTTTCACTGCATACGACGATTCTGT
GATTTGTATTCAGCCCATATCGTTTCATAGCTTCTGCCAACCGAACGGACATTTCGAAGTATTCCGCGTA
CGTGATGTTCACCTGCACATCAACAAATTTTGGTCATATATTAGAAAAGTTATAAATTAAAATATACACA
CTTATAAACTACAGAAAAGCAATTGCTATATACTACATTCTTTTATTTTGAAAAAAATATTTGAAATATT
ATATTACTACTAATTAATGATAATTATTATATATATATCAAAGGTAGAAGCAGAAACTTACCTCGATATG
TGCATCTGTAAAAGCAATTGTTCCAGGAACCAGGGCGTATCTCTTCATAGCCTTATGCAGTTGCTCTCCA
GCGGTTCCATCCTCTAGAGGATAGAATGGCGCCGGGCCTTTCTTTATGTTTTTGGCGTCCTCCATTTTCA
CTAGACATTAAGGAAAAGACAAGCAAAGCCAAACGAATGGACTGAAGCCTATAATTGATTTCTGAAGAGT
TCTTATAATAGTGCCAAAAGAAAACACTTACGGTCTGTCTTTAAAGATTTTACTGAGGAGAAAAATATCT
TTGGGGGTGGTTGGGGATGGGAATTAGTTTAGGGTTGAGAGATTGGGAATGAGAATGAATTTTATTTCCA
CATATGAAGAGAGGAGACACCGAGATAAGGATAAGGTAAGGAAGGCCAGCACTGGGTCCCTAATCCGCTC
TATTACCATTCTTAGTTATGGAGAAAACAGTTTTGGCAAAGGAAAAAATTGAATATCATTTTAAATTTGA
CTACTTTAAGAATATATATAAATATATATAAGGAAAATTATTTCTCGGATATAAAACGAATTATGATGGT
ATTAATAATATTTTCTATGGTGACGATAAAACATTCTTTTTCATTATTTTCTTTTTTCATTTTCATACCA
ACATTTGCCATCCAAGAAAAACTCTACTTCACATTTTTTTTAAGTTACCCAACAATACATAATTTTTTTT
TCTATGAGAAATAACTATAACTGTGTCTAAACTATTTACAAAAAAATAATCATACCCTAAATCTTTTTTA
ACTTCTTTTACCCTCTAACTACGTACAGAAAGAGTGCCTTAATGCATTAGTGGTTTGAACTCCAGTCATT
TTTGCTTAAAATTTATCATGCGCTTGACACGTATATTTTTCTTGGCAAAACAGTCAATCAAATCAATCAA
TTATCCTAAATGGTATTAGGATTATAACTAAAGAAGAAATCGCCCTTTTTGATTAGCTTTTTTGCATATA
TTTATAAACATGTATATATATATATATGTATATATATTTTTTTGCTGAATGGCTGGCAAATAACCCAATT
TTATCGTATTAGTTCCGAGTAACTCATCAATCCGAATTCCAAAAGCTGTTTGAAATCAGGCCGATGATTA
TTGAAATTTAAGGTTCAATACATGCTCCTTACGAGGATGCACATGTGACCGAGGGACACGAAGTGATCCG
TTTAAACTATCAGTGTTTGACAGGATATATTGGCGGGTAAACCTAAGAGAAAAGAGCGTTTATTAGAATA
ATCGGATATTTAAAAGGGCGTGAAAAGGTTTATCCGTTCGTCCATTTGTATGTGCCAGCCGTGCGGCTGC
ATGAAATCCTGGCCGGTTTGTCTGATGCCAAGCTGGCGGCCTGGCCGGCCAGCTTGGCCGCTGAAGAAAC
CGAGCGCCGCCGTCTAAAAAGGTGATGTGTATTTGAGTAAAACAGCTTGCGTCATGCGGTCGCTGCGTAT
ATGATGCGATGAGTAAATAAACAAATACGCAAGGGGAACGCATGAAGGTTATCGCTGTACTTAACCAGAA
AGGCGGGTCAGGCAAGACGACCATCGCAACCCATCTAGCCCGCGCCCTGCAACTCGCCGGGGCCGATGTT
CTGTTAGTCGATTCCGATCCCCAGGGCAGTGCCCGCGATTGGGCGGCCGTGCGGGAAGATCAACCGCTAA
CCGTTGTCGGCATCGACCGCCCGACGATTGACCGCGACGTGAAGGCCATCGGCCGGCGCGACTTCGTAGT
GATCGACGGAGCGCCCCAGGCGGCGGACTTGGCTGTGTCCGCGATCAAGGCAGCCGACTTCGTGCTGATT
CCGGTGCAGCCAAGCCCTTACGACATATGGGCCACCGCCGACCTGGTGGAGCTGGTTAAGCAGCGCATTG
AGGTCACGGATGGAAGGCTACAAGCGGCCTTTGTCGTGTCGCGGGCGATCAAAGGCACGCGCATCGGCGG
TGAGGTTGCCGAGGCGCTGGCCGGGTACGAGCTGCCCATTCTTGAGTCCCGTATCACGCAGCGCGTGAGC
TACCCAGGCACTGCCGCCGCCGGCACAACCGTTCTTGAATCAGAACCCGAGGGCGACGCTGCCCGCGAGG
TCCAGGCGCTGGCCGCTGAAATTAAATCAAAACTCATTTGAGTTAATGAGGTAAAGAGAAAATGAGCAAA
AGCACAAACACGCTAAGTGCCGGCCGTCCGAGCGCACGCAGCAGCAAGGCTGCAACGTTGGCCAGCCTGG
CAGACACGCCAGCCATGAAGCGGGTCAACTTTCAGTTGCCGGCGGAGGATCACACCAAGCTGAAGATGTA
CGCGGTACGCCAAGGCAAGACCATTACCGAGCTGCTATCTGAATACATCGCGCAGCTACCAGAGTAAATG
AGCAAATGAATAAATGAGTAGATGAATTTTAGCGGCTAAAGGAGGCGGCATGGAAAATCAAGAACAACCA
GGCACCGACGCCGTGGAATGCCCCATGTGTGGAGGAACGGGCGGTTGGCCAGGCGTAAGCGGCTGGGTTG
TCTGCCGGCCCTGCAATG
Features (pLannotate 1.2.2; 18 found; start..end, strand, type, name):
     32..1105    +  CDS            pVS1 RepA: replication protein from the Pseudomonas plasmid pVS1 (Heeb et al., 2000)
   1171..1365    +  rep_origin     pVS1 oriV: origin of replication for the Pseudomonas plasmid pVS1 (Heeb et al., 2000)
   1427..1531    +  promoter       AmpR promoter: bla
   1532..2326    +  CDS            KanR: aminoglycoside phosphotransferase; aphA-3; confers resistance to kanamycin
   2587..3387    +  CDS            virG: VIRG_AGRT9 - Protein inferred from homology: Swiss-Prot protein existence level 3. VirG is required for the positive regulation of at least two vir loci encoded by the Ti plasmid of A.tumefaciens. From Agrobacterium tumefaciens (strain 15955).
   3651..4239    +  rep_origin     ori: high-copy-number ColE1/pMB1/pBR322/pUC origin of replication
   4375..4399    +  misc_feature   LB T-DNA repeat: left border repeat from nopaline C58 T-DNA
   4564..4743    +  promoter       NOS promoter: nopaline synthase promoter
   4779..4834    +  misc_feature   TMV Ω: translational enhancer from the tobacco mosaic virus 5'-leader sequence (Gallie et al., 1988)
   4836..5690    +  CDS            LUCI_RENRE (fragment): Experimental evidence at protein level: Swiss-Prot protein existence level 1. Upon binding the substrate, the enzyme catalyzes an oxygenation, producing a very short-lived hydroperoxide that cyclizes into a dioxetanone structure, which collapses, releasing a CO(2) molecule. The spontaneous breakdown of the dioxetanone releases the energy (about 50 kcal/mole) that is necessary to generate the excited state of the coelenteramide product, which is the singlet form of the monoanion. In vivo the product undergoes the process of nonradiative energy transfer to an accessory protein, a green fluoresce
   5768..5872    +  CDS            LUCI_RENRE (fragment): Experimental evidence at protein level: Swiss-Prot protein existence level 1. Upon binding the substrate, the enzyme catalyzes an oxygenation, producing a very short-lived hydroperoxide that cyclizes into a dioxetanone structure, which collapses, releasing a CO(2) molecule. The spontaneous breakdown of the dioxetanone releases the energy (about 50 kcal/mole) that is necessary to generate the excited state of the coelenteramide product, which is the singlet form of the monoanion. In vivo the product undergoes the process of nonradiative energy transfer to an accessory protein, a green fluoresce
   5888..6140    +  terminator     NOS terminator: nopaline synthase terminator and poly(A) signal
   6189..6896    -  terminator     OCS terminator: octopine synthase terminator
   6904..8414    -  CDS            luciferase (fragment): firefly luciferase; luc
   8413..8601    -  intron         IV2 intron: modified second intron of the potato ST-LS1 gene (Vancanneyt et al., 1990)
   8600..8745    -  CDS            luciferase (fragment): firefly luciferase; luc
   9818..9842    +  misc_feature   RB T-DNA repeat: right border repeat from nopaline C58 T-DNA
  10122..10751   +  CDS            pVS1 StaA: stability protein from the Pseudomonas plasmid pVS1 (Heeb et al., 2000)
