[The description below was written by a language model from this plasmid's Addgene catalogue record and pLannotate feature annotations shown in this document.]
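Description:
pUN1307 (pL2_pNOS-RLUC-tNOS_tOCS-FLUC-pT3R) is a dual-luciferase promoter-reporter plasmid built in the pSB90 plant binary backbone for Agrobacterium-mediated transformation. The sequenced construct is about 11.1 kb. It replicates at high copy in E. coli from a ColE1/pUC-type origin. In Agrobacterium it is maintained by the pVS1 replicon, comprising RepA, oriV and the StaA stability protein. Selection in bacteria is by kanamycin through an aphA-3 aminoglycoside phosphotransferase gene driven by the bla promoter. The backbone also carries a virG coding sequence, the positive regulator of Ti-plasmid vir loci, which presumably supports T-DNA transfer.

Between the nopaline-type left and right T-DNA border repeats sit two transcription units whose terminators face each other. Next to the left border, the NOS promoter and a TMV Ω translational enhancer drive Renilla luciferase, terminated by the NOS terminator. The Renilla coding sequence is annotated as two fragments with a short gap, which may reflect an intron, although the table annotates none there. This constitutive unit serves as the normalization control.

On the opposite strand, firefly luciferase is interrupted by the potato ST-LS1 IV2 intron, which restricts functional expression to plant cells rather than the Agrobacterium, and it ends in the OCS terminator. The T3R promoter from Catharanthus roseus is not annotated in the feature table. It presumably lies in the roughly 1 kb unannotated stretch between the firefly start and the right border. No plant selectable marker is annotated within the T-DNA. The firefly-to-Renilla ratio reports T3R promoter activity, and the associated study concerned regulation of vindoline biosynthesis in C. roseus.
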