Addgene plasmid #203899: pUN1307 - pL2_pNOS-RLUC-tNOS_tOCS-FLUC-pT3R
Purpose: Reporter plasmid for the T3R promoter from C. roseus with firefly luciferase readout and Renilla luciferase normalization in a plant binary vector for Agrobacterium-mediated transformation.
Depositing lab: Carolyn Lee-Parsons. Depositing organization: Northeastern University. Publication: Identification of DELLA and GID1 genes in Catharanthus roseus and their potential role in regulating vindoline biosynthesis. Cole-Osborn LF, Soens N, Bernal-Franco D, Prifti O, Cram EJ, Lee-Parsons CWT. Plant Mol Biol. 2025 Jun 5;115(3):72. doi: 10.1007/s11103-025-01599-1. PubMed 40471459.
Backbone
  Vector backbone: pSB90
  Backbone manufacturer: Mortensen et al., 2019 (doi:10.3389/fpls.2019.00755)
  Vector type: Plant Expression, Luciferase
Growth in bacteria
  Bacterial resistance: Kanamycin, 50 μg/mL
  Growth temperature: 37°C
  Growth strain: DH5alpha
  Copy number: High Copy
Gene/Insert
  Gene/Insert name: pT3R-FLUC-tOCS; pNOS-RLUC-tNOS
  Species: Synthetic; Catharanthus roseus var. LBE
  Insert size (bp): 5291
  Cloning method: Restriction Enzyme; 5′ cloning site unknown (destroyed during cloning)
Terms and licenses: Academic/Nonprofit Terms; Industry Terms: Not Available to Industry
How to cite: pUN1307 - pL2_pNOS-RLUC-tNOS_tOCS-FLUC-pT3R was a gift from Carolyn Lee-Parsons (Addgene plasmid # 203899 ; http://n2t.net/addgene:203899 ; RRID:Addgene_203899)
