>Addgene plasmid #203899 | pUN1307 - pL2_pNOS-RLUC-tNOS_tOCS-FLUC-pT3R | depositor partial sequence | sequence record 395287 | T3R promoter and 5'UTR
CATGTATTGAACCTTAAATTTCAATAATCATCGGCCTGATTTCAAACAGCTTTTGGAATTCGGATTGATG
AGTTACTCGGAACTAATACGATAAAATTGGGTTATTTGCCAGCCATTCAGCAAAAAAATATATATACATA
TATATATATATACATGTTTATAAATATATGCAAAAAAGCTAATCAAAAAGGGCGATTTCTTCTTTAGTTA
TAATCCTAATACCATTTAGGATAATTGATTGATTTGATTGACTGTTTTGCCAAGAAAAATATACGTGTCA
AGCGCATGATAAATTTTAAGCAAAAATGACTGGAGTTCAAACCACTAATGCATTAAGGCACTCTTTCTGT
ACGTAGTTAGAGGGTAAAAGAAGTTAAAAAAGATTTAGGGTATGATTATTTTTTTGTAAATAGTTTAGAC
ACAGTTATAGTTATTTCTCATAGAAAAAAAAATTATGTATTGTTGGGTAACTTAAAAAAAATGTGAAGTA
GAGTTTTTCTTGGATGGCAAATGTTGGTATGAAAATGAAAAAAGAAAATAATGAAAAAGAATGTTTTATC
GTCACCATAGAAAATATTATTAATACCATCATAATTCGTTTTATATCCGAGAAATAATTTTCCTTATATA
TATTTATATATATTCTTAAAGTAGTCAAATTTAAAATGATATTCAATTTTTTCCTTTGCCAAAACTGTTT
TCTCCATAACTAAGAATGGTAATAGAGCGGATTAGGGACCCAGTGCTGGCCTTCCTTACCTTATCCTTAT
CTCGGTGTCTCCTCTCTTCATATGTGGAAATAAAATTCATTCTCATTCCCAATCTCTCAACCCTAAACTA
ATTCCCATCCCCAACCACCCCCAAAGATATTTTTCTCCTCAGTAAAATCTTTAAAGACAGACCGTAAGTG
TTTTCTTTTGGCACTATTATAAGAACTCTTCAGAAATCAATTATAGGCTTCAGTCCATTCGTTTGGCTTT
GCTTGTCTTTTCCTTAATGTCTAGTGAA
